Addgene plasmid #136300: ABE8.20-m
Purpose: expresses ABE8.20-m in mammalian cells
Depositing lab: Nicole Gaudelli. Depositing organization: Beam Therapeutics. Publication: Directed evolution of adenine base editors with increased activity and therapeutic application. Gaudelli NM, Lam DK, Rees HA, Sola-Esteves NM, Barrera LA, Born DA, Edwards A, Gehrke JM, Lee SJ, Liquori AJ, Murray R, Packer MS, Rinaldi C, Slaymaker IM, Yen J, Young LE, Ciaramella G. Nat Biotechnol. 2020 Apr 13. pii: 10.1038/s41587-020-0491-6. doi: 10.1038/s41587-020-0491-6. PubMed 32284586.
Backbone
  Vector backbone: pBR322, beta-lactamase maintenance, CMV promoter
  Backbone manufacturer: none
  Backbone size w/o insert (bp): 3400
  Total vector size (bp): 8166
  Modifications to backbone: none
  Vector type: Mammalian Expression
Growth in bacteria
  Bacterial resistance: Ampicillin, 100 μg/mL
  Growth temperature: 37°C
  Growth strain: NEB Stable
  Copy number: High Copy
Gene/Insert
  Gene/Insert name: ABE8.20-m
  Insert size (bp): 4800
  Mutation: D10A in S. pyogenes Cas9, TadA mutations described in manuscript
  Tag / fusion protein: C-terminal BPNLS (C terminal on insert)
  Cloning method: Ligation Independent Cloning
  Sequencing primers: 5′ T7; 3′ M13R
Terms and licenses: Academic/Nonprofit Terms; Industry Terms: Not Available to Industry
Depositor comments: Please visit https://www.biorxiv.org/content/10.1101/2020.03.13.990630v1 for bioRxiv preprint.
How to cite: ABE8.20-m was a gift from Nicole Gaudelli (Addgene plasmid # 136300 ; http://n2t.net/addgene:136300 ; RRID:Addgene_136300)
