[The description below was written by a language model from this plasmid's Addgene catalogue record and pLannotate feature annotations shown in this document.]
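Description:
ABE8.20-m is an 8.2 kb mammalian expression plasmid that encodes an eighth-generation adenine base editor produced by directed evolution. The backbone is described as pBR322-derived. It carries a high-copy ColE1/pUC-type origin of replication and a β-lactamase gene under its own promoter, so it is propagated in E. coli under ampicillin selection. Short remnants of lac regulatory elements, a lacI fragment, a multiple cloning site fragment, an SV40 promoter fragment and a bom fragment are also annotated. These appear to be backbone leftovers rather than functional parts of the design, and no mammalian selection marker is recorded.

The roughly 4.8 kb insert is driven by the human CMV immediate early enhancer and promoter and terminated by the bovine growth hormone polyadenylation signal. A T7 promoter just upstream of the coding region could support in vitro transcription and also serves as a sequencing primer site. The open reading frame begins with a single evolved TadA adenosine deaminase domain. The automated annotation labels this domain TadA*(7.10), but the catalogue entry says it carries further TadA mutations that are described in the associated publication and not listed in the record. The deaminase is followed, after an unannotated gap that presumably encodes a linker, by Streptococcus pyogenes Cas9 carrying D10A. The annotation tool splits Cas9 into two adjoining segments and calls the first dCas9, but only D10A is recorded, which is consistent with a nickase. A bipartite nuclear localization signal is fused at the C terminus. No guide RNA cassette is annotated, so a guide would have to be supplied separately. The plasmid is used to express the editor in mammalian cells for programmable A•T-to-G•C conversion.
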