Features (pLannotate 1.2.2; 17 found; start..end, strand, type, name):
    103..482     +  enhancer       CMV enhancer: human cytomegalovirus immediate early enhancer
    483..686     +  promoter       CMV promoter: human cytomegalovirus (CMV) immediate early promoter
    728..746     +  promoter       T7 promoter: promoter for bacteriophage T7 RNA polymerase
    763..1260    +  CDS            TadA*(7.10): DNA adenosine deaminase evolved from the E. coli tRNA adenosine deaminase TadA (Gaudelli et al., 2017)
   1357..2958    +  CDS            dCas9(N): N-terminal portion of catalytically inactive Streptococcus pyogenes dCas9 carrying the D10A mutation (Zetsche et al., 2015)
   2959..5453    +  CDS            Cas9(C) (fragment): C-terminal portion of Streptococcus pyogenes Cas9 (Zetsche et al., 2015)
   5578..5802    +  polyA_signal   bGH poly(A) signal: bovine growth hormone polyadenylation signal
   5806..5827    +  promoter       SV40 promoter (fragment): SV40 enhancer and early promoter
   5832..5848    +  misc_feature   MCS (fragment): pBluescript multiple cloning site
   5897..5913    -  protein_bind   lac operator: The lac repressor binds to the lac operator to inhibit transcription in E. coli. This inhibition can be relieved by adding lactose or isopropyl-β-D-thiogalactopyranoside (IPTG). lac repressor encoded by lacI
   5921..5951    -  promoter       lac promoter: promoter for the E. coli lac operon
   5966..5987    -  protein_bind   CAP binding site: CAP binding activates transcription in the presence of cAMP. E. coli catabolite activator protein
   6000..6092    -  CDS            lacI (fragment): lac repressor; lacI; The lac repressor binds to the lac operator to inhibit transcription in E. coli. This inhibition can be relieved by adding lactose or isopropyl-β-D-thiogalactopyranoside (IPTG).
   6275..6863    -  rep_origin     ori: high-copy-number ColE1/pMB1/pBR322/pUC origin of replication
   7034..7894    -  CDS            AmpR: β-lactamase; bla; confers resistance to ampicillin, carbenicillin, and related antibiotics
   7895..7999    -  promoter       AmpR promoter: bla
   8070..8114    -  misc_feature   bom (fragment): basis of mobility region from pBR322
>Addgene plasmid #136300 | ABE8.20-m | addgene full sequence | sequence record 269984 | Addgene NGS Result
AAGCTACAACAAGGCAAGGCTTGACCGACAATTGCATGAAGAATCTGCTTAGGGTTAGGCGTTTTGCGCT
GCTTCGCGATGTACGGGCCAGATATACGCGTTGACATTGATTATTGACTAGTTATTAATAGTAATCAATT
ACGGGGTCATTAGTTCATAGCCCATATATGGAGTTCCGCGTTACATAACTTACGGTAAATGGCCCGCCTG
GCTGACCGCCCAACGACCCCCGCCCATTGACGTCAATAATGACGTATGTTCCCATAGTAACGCCAATAGG
GACTTTCCATTGACGTCAATGGGTGGAGTATTTACGGTAAACTGCCCACTTGGCAGTACATCAAGTGTAT
CATATGCCAAGTACGCCCCCTATTGACGTCAATGACGGTAAATGGCCCGCCTGGCATTATGCCCAGTACA
TGACCTTATGGGACTTTCCTACTTGGCAGTACATCTACGTATTAGTCATCGCTATTACCATGGTGATGCG
GTTTTGGCAGTACATCAATGGGCGTGGATAGCGGTTTGACTCACGGGGATTTCCAAGTCTCCACCCCATT
GACGTCAATGGGAGTTTGTTTTGGCACCAAAATCAACGGGACTTTCCAAAATGTCGTAACAACTCCGCCC
CATTGACGCAAATGGGCGGTAGGCGTGTACGGTGGGAGGTCTATATAAGCAGAGCTGGTTTAGTGAACCG
TCAGATCCGCTAGAGATCCGCGGCCGCTAATACGACTCACTATAGGGAGAGCCGCCACCATGTCCGAAGT
CGAGTTTTCCCATGAGTACTGGATGAGACACGCATTGACTCTCGCAAAGAGGGCTCGAGATGAACGCGAG
GTGCCCGTGGGGGCAGTACTCGTGCTCAACAATCGCGTAATCGGCGAAGGTTGGAATAGGGCAATCGGAC
TCCACGACCCCACTGCACATGCGGAAATCATGGCCCTTCGACAGGGAGGGCTTGTGATGCAGAATTATCG
ACTTTATGATGCGACGCTGTACTCGACGTTTGAACCTTGCGTAATGTGCGCGGGAGCTATGATTCACTCC
CGCATTGGACGAGTTGTATTCGGTGTTCGCAACGCCAAGACGGGTGCCGCAGGTTCACTGATGGACGTGC
TGCATCATCCAGGCATGAACCACCGGGTAGAAATCACAGAAGGCATATTGGCGGACGAATGTGCGGCGCT
GTTGTGTCGTTTTTTTCGCATGCCCAGGCGGGTCTTTAACGCCCAGAAAAAAGCACAATCCTCTACTGAC
TCTGGTGGTTCTTCTGGTGGTTCTAGCGGCAGCGAGACTCCCGGGACCTCAGAGTCCGCCACACCCGAAA
GTTCTGGTGGTTCTTCTGGTGGTTCTGACAAGAAGTACAGCATCGGCCTGGCCATCGGCACCAACTCTGT
GGGCTGGGCCGTGATCACCGACGAGTACAAGGTGCCCAGCAAGAAATTCAAGGTGCTGGGCAACACCGAC
CGGCACAGCATCAAGAAGAACCTGATCGGAGCCCTGCTGTTCGACAGCGGCGAAACAGCCGAGGCCACCC
GGCTGAAGAGAACCGCCAGAAGAAGATACACCAGACGGAAGAACCGGATCTGCTATCTGCAAGAGATCTT
CAGCAACGAGATGGCCAAGGTGGACGACAGCTTCTTCCACAGACTGGAAGAGTCCTTCCTGGTGGAAGAG
GATAAGAAGCACGAGCGGCACCCCATCTTCGGCAACATCGTGGACGAGGTGGCCTACCACGAGAAGTACC
CCACCATCTACCACCTGAGAAAGAAACTGGTGGACAGCACCGACAAGGCCGACCTGCGGCTGATCTATCT
GGCCCTGGCCCACATGATCAAGTTCCGGGGCCACTTCCTGATCGAGGGCGACCTGAACCCCGACAACAGC
GACGTGGACAAGCTGTTCATCCAGCTGGTGCAGACCTACAACCAGCTGTTCGAGGAAAACCCCATCAACG
CCAGCGGCGTGGACGCCAAGGCCATCCTGTCTGCCAGACTGAGCAAGAGCAGACGGCTGGAAAATCTGAT
CGCCCAGCTGCCCGGCGAGAAGAAGAATGGCCTGTTCGGAAACCTGATTGCCCTGAGCCTGGGCCTGACC
CCCAACTTCAAGAGCAACTTCGACCTGGCCGAGGATGCCAAACTGCAGCTGAGCAAGGACACCTACGACG
ACGACCTGGACAACCTGCTGGCCCAGATCGGCGACCAGTACGCCGACCTGTTTCTGGCCGCCAAGAACCT
GTCCGACGCCATCCTGCTGAGCGACATCCTGAGAGTGAACACCGAGATCACCAAGGCCCCCCTGAGCGCC
TCTATGATCAAGAGATACGACGAGCACCACCAGGACCTGACCCTGCTGAAAGCTCTCGTGCGGCAGCAGC
TGCCTGAGAAGTACAAAGAGATTTTCTTCGACCAGAGCAAGAACGGCTACGCCGGCTACATTGACGGCGG
AGCCAGCCAGGAAGAGTTCTACAAGTTCATCAAGCCCATCCTGGAAAAGATGGACGGCACCGAGGAACTG
CTCGTGAAGCTGAACAGAGAGGACCTGCTGCGGAAGCAGCGGACCTTCGACAACGGCAGCATCCCCCACC
AGATCCACCTGGGAGAGCTGCACGCCATTCTGCGGCGGCAGGAAGATTTTTACCCATTCCTGAAGGACAA
CCGGGAAAAGATCGAGAAGATCCTGACCTTCCGCATCCCCTACTACGTGGGCCCTCTGGCCAGGGGAAAC
AGCAGATTCGCCTGGATGACCAGAAAGAGCGAGGAAACCATCACCCCCTGGAACTTCGAGGAAGTGGTGG
ACAAGGGCGCTTCCGCCCAGAGCTTCATCGAGCGGATGACCAACTTCGATAAGAACCTGCCCAACGAGAA
GGTGCTGCCCAAGCACAGCCTGCTGTACGAGTACTTCACCGTGTATAACGAGCTGACCAAAGTGAAATAC
GTGACCGAGGGAATGAGAAAGCCCGCCTTCCTGAGCGGCGAGCAGAAAAAGGCCATCGTGGACCTGCTGT
TCAAGACCAACCGGAAAGTGACCGTGAAGCAGCTGAAAGAGGACTACTTCAAGAAAATCGAGTGCTTCGA
CTCCGTGGAAATCTCCGGCGTGGAAGATCGGTTCAACGCCTCCCTGGGCACATACCACGATCTGCTGAAA
ATTATCAAGGACAAGGACTTCCTGGACAATGAGGAAAACGAGGACATTCTGGAAGATATCGTGCTGACCC
TGACACTGTTTGAGGACAGAGAGATGATCGAGGAACGGCTGAAAACCTATGCCCACCTGTTCGACGACAA
AGTGATGAAGCAGCTGAAGCGGCGGAGATACACCGGCTGGGGCAGGCTGAGCCGGAAGCTGATCAACGGC
ATCCGGGACAAGCAGTCCGGCAAGACAATCCTGGATTTCCTGAAGTCCGACGGCTTCGCCAACAGAAACT
TCATGCAGCTGATCCACGACGACAGCCTGACCTTTAAAGAGGACATCCAGAAAGCCCAGGTGTCCGGCCA
GGGCGATAGCCTGCACGAGCACATTGCCAATCTGGCCGGCAGCCCCGCCATTAAGAAGGGCATCCTGCAG
ACAGTGAAGGTGGTGGACGAGCTCGTGAAAGTGATGGGCCGGCACAAGCCCGAGAACATCGTGATCGAAA
TGGCCAGAGAGAACCAGACCACCCAGAAGGGACAGAAGAACAGCCGCGAGAGAATGAAGCGGATCGAAGA
GGGCATCAAAGAGCTGGGCAGCCAGATCCTGAAAGAACACCCCGTGGAAAACACCCAGCTGCAGAACGAG
AAGCTGTACCTGTACTACCTGCAGAATGGGCGGGATATGTACGTGGACCAGGAACTGGACATCAACCGGC
TGTCCGACTACGATGTGGACCATATCGTGCCTCAGAGCTTTCTGAAGGACGACTCCATCGACAACAAGGT
GCTGACCAGAAGCGACAAGAACCGGGGCAAGAGCGACAACGTGCCCTCCGAAGAGGTCGTGAAGAAGATG
AAGAACTACTGGCGGCAGCTGCTGAACGCCAAGCTGATTACCCAGAGAAAGTTCGACAATCTGACCAAGG
CCGAGAGAGGCGGCCTGAGCGAACTGGATAAGGCCGGCTTCATCAAGAGACAGCTGGTGGAAACCCGGCA
GATCACAAAGCACGTGGCACAGATCCTGGACTCCCGGATGAACACTAAGTACGACGAGAATGACAAGCTG
ATCCGGGAAGTGAAAGTGATCACCCTGAAGTCCAAGCTGGTGTCCGATTTCCGGAAGGATTTCCAGTTTT
ACAAAGTGCGCGAGATCAACAACTACCACCACGCCCACGACGCCTACCTGAACGCCGTCGTGGGAACCGC
CCTGATCAAAAAGTACCCTAAGCTGGAAAGCGAGTTCGTGTACGGCGACTACAAGGTGTACGACGTGCGG
AAGATGATCGCCAAGAGCGAGCAGGAAATCGGCAAGGCTACCGCCAAGTACTTCTTCTACAGCAACATCA
TGAACTTTTTCAAGACCGAGATTACCCTGGCCAACGGCGAGATCCGGAAGCGGCCTCTGATCGAGACAAA
CGGCGAAACCGGGGAGATCGTGTGGGATAAGGGCCGGGATTTTGCCACCGTGCGGAAAGTGCTGAGCATG
CCCCAAGTGAATATCGTGAAAAAGACCGAGGTGCAGACAGGCGGCTTCAGCAAAGAGTCTATCCTGCCCA
AGAGGAACAGCGATAAGCTGATCGCCAGAAAGAAGGACTGGGACCCTAAGAAGTACGGCGGCTTCGACAG
CCCCACCGTGGCCTATTCTGTGCTGGTGGTGGCCAAAGTGGAAAAGGGCAAGTCCAAGAAACTGAAGAGT
GTGAAAGAGCTGCTGGGGATCACCATCATGGAAAGAAGCAGCTTCGAGAAGAATCCCATCGACTTTCTGG
AAGCCAAGGGCTACAAAGAAGTGAAAAAGGACCTGATCATCAAGCTGCCTAAGTACTCCCTGTTCGAGCT
GGAAAACGGCCGGAAGAGAATGCTGGCCTCTGCCGGCGAACTGCAGAAGGGAAACGAACTGGCCCTGCCC
TCCAAATATGTGAACTTCCTGTACCTGGCCAGCCACTATGAGAAGCTGAAGGGCTCCCCCGAGGATAATG
AGCAGAAACAGCTGTTTGTGGAACAGCACAAGCACTACCTGGACGAGATCATCGAGCAGATCAGCGAGTT
CTCCAAGAGAGTGATCCTGGCCGACGCTAATCTGGACAAAGTGCTGTCCGCCTACAACAAGCACCGGGAT
AAGCCCATCAGAGAGCAGGCCGAGAATATCATCCACCTGTTTACCCTGACCAATCTGGGAGCCCCTGCCG
CCTTCAAGTACTTTGACACCACCATCGACCGGAAGAGGTACACCAGCACCAAAGAGGTGCTGGACGCCAC
CCTGATCCACCAGAGCATCACCGGCCTGTACGAGACACGGATCGACCTGTCTCAGCTGGGAGGTGACGAG
GGAGCTGATAAGCGCACCGCCGATGGTTCCGAGTTCGAAAGCCCCAAGAAGAAGAGGAAAGTCTAACCGG
TCATCATCACCATCACCATTGAGTTTAAACCCGCTGATCAGCCTCGACTGTGCCTTCTAGTTGCCAGCCA
TCTGTTGTTTGCCCCTCCCCCGTGCCTTCCTTGACCCTGGAAGGTGCCACTCCCACTGTCCTTTCCTAAT
AAAATGAGGAAATTGCATCGCATTGTCTGAGTAGGTGTCATTCTATTCTGGGGGGTGGGGTGGGGCAGGA
CAGCAAGGGGGAGGATTGGGAAGACAATAGCAGGCATGCTGGGGATGCGGTGGGCTCTATGGCTTCTGAG
GCGGAAAGAACCAGCTGGGGCTCGATACCGTCGACCTCTAGCTAGAGCTTGGCGTAATCATGGTCATAGC
TGTTTCCTGTGTGAAATTGTTATCCGCTCACAATTCCACACAACATACGAGCCGGAAGCATAAAGTGTAA
AGCCTAGGGTGCCTAATGAGTGAGCTAACTCACATTAATTGCGTTGCGCTCACTGCCCGCTTTCCAGTCG
GGAAACCTGTCGTGCCAGCTGCATTAATGAATCGGCCAACGCGCGGGGAGAGGCGGTTTGCGTATTGGGC
GCTCTTCCGCTTCCTCGCTCACTGACTCGCTGCGCTCGGTCGTTCGGCTGCGGCGAGCGGTATCAGCTCA
CTCAAAGGCGGTAATACGGTTATCCACAGAATCAGGGGATAACGCAGGAAAGAACATGTGAGCAAAAGGC
CAGCAAAAGGCCAGGAACCGTAAAAAGGCCGCGTTGCTGGCGTTTTTCCATAGGCTCCGCCCCCCTGACG
AGCATCACAAAAATCGACGCTCAAGTCAGAGGTGGCGAAACCCGACAGGACTATAAAGATACCAGGCGTT
TCCCCCTGGAAGCTCCCTCGTGCGCTCTCCTGTTCCGACCCTGCCGCTTACCGGATACCTGTCCGCCTTT
CTCCCTTCGGGAAGCGTGGCGCTTTCTCATAGCTCACGCTGTAGGTATCTCAGTTCGGTGTAGGTCGTTC
GCTCCAAGCTGGGCTGTGTGCACGAACCCCCCGTTCAGCCCGACCGCTGCGCCTTATCCGGTAACTATCG
TCTTGAGTCCAACCCGGTAAGACACGACTTATCGCCACTGGCAGCAGCCACTGGTAACAGGATTAGCAGA
GCGAGGTATGTAGGCGGTGCTACAGAGTTCTTGAAGTGGTGGCCTAACTACGGCTACACTAGAAGAACAG
TATTTGGTATCTGCGCTCTGCTGAAGCCAGTTACCTTCGGAAAAAGAGTTGGTAGCTCTTGATCCGGCAA
ACAAACCACCGCTGGTAGCGGTGGTTTTTTTGTTTGCAAGCAGCAGATTACGCGCAGAAAAAAAGGATCT
CAAGAAGATCCTTTGATCTTTTCTACGGGGTCTGACGCTCAGTGGAACGAAAACTCACGTTAAGGGATTT
TGGTCATGAGATTATCAAAAAGGATCTTCACCTAGATCCTTTTAAATTAAAAATGAAGTTTTAAATCAAT
CTAAAGTATATATGAGTAAACTTGGTCTGACAGTTACCAATGCTTAATCAGTGAGGCACCTATCTCAGCG
ATCTGTCTATTTCGTTCATCCATAGTTGCCTGACTCCCCGTCGTGTAGATAACTACGATACGGGAGGGCT
TACCATCTGGCCCCAGTGCTGCAATGATACCGCGAGACCCACGCTCACCGGCTCCAGATTTATCAGCAAT
AAACCAGCCAGCCGGAAGGGCCGAGCGCAGAAGTGGTCCTGCAACTTTATCCGCCTCCATCCAGTCTATT
AATTGTTGCCGGGAAGCTAGAGTAAGTAGTTCGCCAGTTAATAGTTTGCGCAACGTTGTTGCCATTGCTA
CAGGCATCGTGGTGTCACGCTCGTCGTTTGGTATGGCTTCATTCAGCTCCGGTTCCCAACGATCAAGGCG
AGTTACATGATCCCCCATGTTGTGCAAAAAAGCGGTTAGCTCCTTCGGTCCTCCGATCGTTGTCAGAAGT
AAGTTGGCCGCAGTGTTATCACTCATGGTTATGGCAGCACTGCATAATTCTCTTACTGTCATGCCATCCG
TAAGATGCTTTTCTGTGACTGGTGAGTACTCAACCAAGTCATTCTGAGAATAGTGTATGCGGCGACCGAG
TTGCTCTTGCCCGGCGTCAATACGGGATAATACCGCGCCACATAGCAGAACTTTAAAAGTGCTCATCATT
GGAAAACGTTCTTCGGGGCGAAAACTCTCAAGGATCTTACCGCTGTTGAGATCCAGTTCGATGTAACCCA
CTCGTGCACCCAACTGATCTTCAGCATCTTTTACTTTCACCAGCGTTTCTGGGTGAGCAAAAACAGGAAG
GCAAAATGCCGCAAAAAAGGGAATAAGGGCGACACGGAAATGTTGAATACTCATACTCTTCCTTTTTCAA
TATTATTGAAGCATTTATCAGGGTTATTGTCTCATGAGCGGATACATATTTGAATGTATTTAGAAAAATA
AACAAATAGGGGTTCCGCGCACATTTCCCCGAAAAGTGCCACCTGACGTCGACGGATCGGGAGATCGATC
TCCCGATCCCCTAGGGTCGACTCTCAGTACAATCTGCTCTGATGCCGCATAGTTAAGCCAGTATCTGCTC
CCTGCTTGTGTGTTGGAGGTCGCTGAGTAGTGCGCGAGCAAAATTT
